Addgene plasmid #79549: pDEST26-N-FLAG
Purpose: Destination vector containing an N-terminal FLAG tag
Depositing lab: Rita Shiang. Depositing organization: Virginia Commonwealth University. Publication: A homozygous mutation in a novel zinc-finger protein, ERIS, is responsible for Wolfram syndrome 2. Amr S, Heisey C, Zhang M, Xia XJ, Shows KH, Ajlouni K, Pandya A, Satin LS, El-Shanti H, Shiang R. Am J Hum Genet. 2007 Oct;81(4):673-83. Epub 2007 Aug 20. 10.1086/520961 PubMed 17846994.
Backbone
  Vector backbone: pDEST26
  Backbone manufacturer: Invitrogen
  Backbone size w/o insert (bp): 7500
  Vector type: Mammalian Expression
  Selectable markers: Neomycin (select with G418)
Growth in bacteria
  Bacterial resistance: Chloramphenicol and Ampicillin, 25 & 100 μg/mL
  Growth temperature: 37°C
  Growth strain: ccdB Survival
  Copy number: High Copy
Gene/Insert
  Gene/Insert name: FLAG
  Insert size (bp): 44
  Promoter: CMV
  Cloning method: Restriction Enzyme; 5′ cloning site SacII (unknown if destroyed); 3′ cloning site XbaI (unknown if destroyed)
  Sequencing primers: 5′ LNCX; 3′ CAT-R
Terms and licenses: Academic/Nonprofit Terms; Industry Terms
How to cite: pDEST26-N-FLAG was a gift from Rita Shiang (Addgene plasmid # 79549 ; http://n2t.net/addgene:79549 ; RRID:Addgene_79549)
