[The description below was written by a language model from this plasmid's Addgene catalogue record.]
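Description:
pDEST26-N-FLAG is a Gateway destination vector for mammalian expression, built on the commercial pDEST26 backbone (about 7.5 kb) and modified to place a FLAG epitope at the N-terminus of whatever open reading frame is recombined into it. The modification is a short insert of roughly 44 bp encoding the FLAG tag, introduced by restriction cloning between SacII and XbaI sites; the record does not say whether those sites survived. Expression is driven by the CMV promoter, a strong constitutive promoter in most mammalian cell lines.

As an empty destination vector, it retains the Gateway selection cassette, which is reflected in how it is propagated. It carries both ampicillin resistance from the backbone and chloramphenicol resistance, and it must be maintained in a ccdB-tolerant bacterial strain because the cassette contains the toxic ccdB gene. In a standard Gateway LR reaction, a gene of interest from an entry clone replaces this cassette. This removes ccdB and the chloramphenicol marker, so correct recombinants can be recovered in ordinary E. coli on ampicillin. The plasmid is recorded as high copy in bacteria. A neomycin resistance marker allows G418 selection of stably transfected mammalian cells.

The vector is typically used to generate N-terminally FLAG-tagged mammalian expression constructs quickly from existing entry clones, for antibody-based detection, immunoprecipitation or localisation of the tagged protein. No feature table was provided, so the exact arrangement of the recombination sites, the polyadenylation signal and the origins of replication is not stated in the record. Nor does the record say whether the tag originally encoded by pDEST26 was retained.
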