>Addgene plasmid #79549 | pDEST26-N-FLAG | addgene partial sequence | sequence record 173852 | Addgene Partial NGS Result
GACTACAAAGACGATGACGACAAGTCTAGATCAACAAGTTTGTACAAAAAAGCTGAACGAGAAACGTAAA
ATGATATAAATATCAATATATTAAATTAGATTTTGCATAAAAAACAGACTACATAATACTGTAAAACACA
ACATATCCAGTCACTATGGCGGCCGCATTAGGCACCCCAGGCTTTACACTTTATGCTTCCGGCTCGTATA
ATGTGTGGATTTTGAGTTAGGATCCGTCGAGATTTTCAGGAGCTAAGGAAGCTAAAATGGAGAAAAAAAT
CACTGGATATACCACCGTTGATATATCCCAATGGCATCGTAAAGAACATTTTGAGGCATTTCAGTCAGTT
GCTCAATGTACCTATAACCAGACCGTTCAGCTGGATATTACGGCCTTTTTAAAGACCGTAAAGAAAAATA
AGCACAAGTTTTATCCGGCCTTTATTCACATTCTTGCCCGCCTGATGAATGCTCATCCGGAATTCCGTAT
GGCAATGAAAGACGGTGAGCTGGTGATATGGGATAGTGTTCACCCTTGTTACACCGTTTTCCATGAGCAA
ACTGAAACGTTTTCATCGCTCTGGAGTGAATACCACGACGATTTCCGGCAGTTTCTACACATATATTCGC
AAGATGTGGCGTGTTACGGTGAAAACCTGGCCTATTTCCCTAAAGGGTTTATTGAGAATATGTTTTTCGT
CTCAGCCAATCCCTGGGTGAGTTTCACCAGTTTTGATTTAAACGTGGCCAATATGGACAACTTCTTCGCC
CCCGTTTTCACCATGGGCAAATATTATACGCAAGGCGACAAGGTGCTGATGCCGCTGGCGATTCAGGTTC
ATCATGCCGTTTGTGATGGCTTCCATGTCGGCAGAATGCTTAATGAATTACAACAGTACTGCGATGAGTG
GCAGGGCGGGGCGTAAAGATCTGGATCCGGCTTACTAAAAGCCAGATAACAGTATGCGTATTTGCGCGCT
GATTTTTGCGGTATAAGAATATATACTGATATGTATACCCGAAGTATGTCAAAAAGAGGTATGCTATGAA
GCAGCGTATTACAGTGACAGTTGACAGCGACAGCTATCAGTTGCTCAAGGCATATATGATGTCAATATCT
CCGGTCTGGTAAGCACAACCATGCAGAATGAAGCCCGTCGTCTGCGTGCCGAACGCTGGAAAGCGGAAAA
TCAGGAAGGGATGGCTGAGGTCGCCCGGTTTATTGAAATGAACGGCTCTTTTGCTGACGAGAACAGGGGC
TGGTGAAATGCAGTTTAAGGTTTACACCTATAAAAGAGAGAGCCGTTATCGTCTGTTTGTGGATGTACAG
AGTGATATTATTGACACGCCCGGGCGACGGATGGTGATCCCCCTGGCCAGTGCACGTCTGCTGTCAGATA
AAGTCTCCCGTGAACTTTACCCGGTGGTGCATATCGGGGATGAAAGCTGGCGCATGATGACCACCGATAT
GGCCAGTGTGCCGGTCTCCGTTATCGGGGAAGAAGTGGCTGATCTCAGCCACCGCGAAAATGACATCAAA
AACGCCATTAACCTGATGTTCTGGGGAATATAAATGTCAGGCTCCCTTATACACAGCCAGTCTGCAGGTC
GACCATAGTGACTGGATATGTTGTGTTTTACAGTATTATGTAGTCTGTTTTTTATGCAAAATCTAATTTA
ATATATTGATATTTATATCATTTTACGTTTCTCGTTCAGCTTTCTTGTACAAAGTGGTTGATCGCGTGCA
TGCGACGTCATAGCTCTCTCCCTATAGTGAGTCGTATTATAAGCTAGGCACTGGCCGTCGTTTTACAACG
TCGTGACTGGGAAAACTGCTAGCTTGGGATCTTTGTGAAGGAACCTTACTTCTGTGGTGTGACATAATTG
GACAAACTACCTACAGAGATTTAAAGCTCTAAGGTAAATATAAAATTTTTAAGTGTATAATGTGTTAAAC
TAGCTGCATATGCTTGCTGCTTGAGAGTTTTGCTTACTGAGTATGATTTATGAAAATATTATACACAGGA
GCTAGTGATTCTAATTGTTTGTGTATTTTAGATTCACAGTCCCAAGGCTCATTTCAGGCCCCTCAGTCCT
CACAGTCTGTTCATGATCATAATCAGCCATACCACATTTGTAGAGGTTTTACTTGCTTTAAAAAACCTCC
CACACCTCCCCCTGAACCTGAAACATAAAATGAATGCAATTGTTGTTGTTAACTTGTTTATTGCAGCTTA
TAATGGTTACAAATAAAGCAATAGCATCACAAATTTCACAAATAAAGCATTTTTTTCACTGCATTCTAGT
TGTGGTTTGTCCAAACTCATCAATGTATCTTATCATGTCTGGATCGATCCTGCATTAATGAATCGGCCAA
CGCGCGGGGAGAGGCGGTTTGCGTATTGGCTGGCGTAATAGCGAAGAGGCCCGCACCGATCGCCCTTCCC
AACAGTTGCGCAGCCTGAATGGCGAATGGG
[114 nt withheld, positions 2481-2594]
C
[91 nt withheld, positions 2596-2686]
A
[49 nt withheld, positions 2688-2736]
CCTTTGACGTTGGAGTCCACGTTCTTT
[37 nt withheld, positions 2764-2800]
ACCCTATCTCGGTCTATTCTTTTGATTTATAAGGGATTTTGCCGATTTCGGCCTATTGGTTAAAAAATGA
GCTGATTTAACAAAAATTTAACGCGAATTTTAACAAAATATTAACGCTTACAATTTCCTGATGCGGTATT
TTCTCCTTACGCATCTGTGCGGTATTTCACACCGCATACGCGGATCTGCGCAGCACCATGGCCTGAAATA
ACCTCTGAAAGAGGAACTTGGTTAGGTACCTTCTGAGGCGGAAAGAACCAGCTGTGGAATGTGTGTCAGT
TAGGGTGTGGAAAGTCCCCAGGCTCCCCAGCAGGCAGAAGTATGCAAAGCATGCATCTCAATTAGTCAGC
AACCAGGTGTGGAAAGTCCCCAGGCTCCCCAGCAGGCAGAAGTATGCAAAGCATGCATCTCAATTAGTCA
GCAACCATAGTCCCGCCCCTAACTCCGCCCATCCCGCCCCTAACTCCGCCCAGTTCCGCCCATTCTCCGC
CCCATGGCTGACTAATTTTTTTTATTTATGCAGAGGCCGAGGCCGCCTCGGCCTCTGAGCTATTCCAGAA
GTAGTGAGGAGGCTTTTTTGGAGGCCTAGGCTTTTGCAAAAAGCTTGATTCTTCTGACACAACAGTCTCG
AACTTAAGGCTAGAGCCACCATGATTGAACAAGATGGATTGCACGCAGGTTCTCCGGCCGCTTGGGTGGA
GAGGCTATTCGGCTATGACTGGGCACAACAGACAATCGGCTGCTCTGATGCCGCCGTGTTCCGGCTGTCA
GCGCAGGGGCGCCCGGTTCTTTTTGTCAAGACCGACCTGTCCGGTGCCCTGAATGAACTGCAGGACGAGG
CAGCGCGGCTATCGTGGCTGGCCACGACGGGCGTTCCTTGCGCAGCTGTGCTCGACGTTGTCACTGAAGC
GGGAAGGGACTGGCTGCTATTGGGCGAAGTGCCGGGGCAGGATCTCCTGTCATCTCACCTTGCTCCTGCC
GAGAAAGTATCCATCATGGCTGATGCAATGCGGCGGCTGCATACGCTTGATCCGGCTACCTGCCCATTCG
ACCACCAAGCGAAACATCGCATCGAGCGAGCACGTACTCGGATGGAAGCCGGTCTTGTCGATCAGGATGA
TCTGGACGAAGAGCATCAGGGGCTCGCGCCAGCCGAACTGTTCGCCAGGCTCAAGGCGCGCATGCCCGAC
GGCGAGGATCTCGTCGTGACCCATGGCGATGCCTGCTTGCCGAATATCATGGTGGAAAATGGCCGCTTTT
CTGGATTCATCGACTGTGGCCGGCTGGGTGTGGCGGACCGCTATCAGGACATAGCGTTGGCTACCCGTGA
TATTGCTGAAGAGCTTGGCGGCGAATGGGCTGACCGCTTCCTCGTGCTTTACGGTATCGCCGCTCCCGAT
TCGCAGCGCATCGCCTTCTATCGCCTTCTTGACGAGTTCTTCTGAGCGGGACTCTGGGGTTCGAAATGAC
CGACCAAGCGACGCCCAACCTGCCATCACGATGGCCGCAATAAAATATCTTTATTTTCATTACATCTGTG
TGTTGGTTTTTTGTGTGAATCGATAGCGATAAGGATCCGCGTATGGTGCACTCTCAGTACAATCTGCTCT
GATGCCGCATAGTTAAGCCAGCCCCGACACCCGCCAACACCCGCTGACGCGCCCTGACGGGCTTGTCTGC
TCCCGGCATCCGCTTACAGACAAGCTGTGACCGTCTCCGGGAGCTGCATGTGTCAGAGGTTTTCACCGTC
ATCACCGAAACGCGCGAGACGAAAGGGCCTCGTGATACGCCTATTTTTATAGGTTAATGTCATGATAATA
ATGGTTTCTTAGACGTCAGGTGGCACTTTTCGGGGAAATGTGCGCGGAACCCCTATTTGTTTATTTTTCT
AAATACATTCAAATATGTATCCGCTCATGAGACAATAACCCTGATAAATGCTTCAATAATATTGAAAAAG
GAAGAGTATGAGTATTCAACATTTCCGTGTCGCCCTTATTCCCTTTTTTGCGGCATTTTGCCTTCCTGTT
TTTGCTCACCCAGAAACGCTGGTGAAAGTAAAAGATGCTGAAGATCAGTTGGGTGCACGAGTGGGTTACA
TCGAACTGGATCTCAACAGCGGTAAGATCCTTGAGAGTTTTCGCCCCGAAGAACGTTTTCCAATGATGAG
CACTTTTAAAGTTCTGCTATGTGGCGCGGTATTATCCCGTATTGACGCCGGGCAAGAGCAACTCGGTCGC
CGCATACACTATTCTCAGAATGACTTGGTTGAGTACTCACCAGTCACAGAAAAGCATCTTACGGATGGCA
TGACAGTAAGAGAATTATGCAGTGCTGCCATAACCATGAGTGATAACACTGCGGCCAACTTACTTCTGAC
AACGATCGGAGGACCGAAGGAGCTAACCGCTTTTTTGCACAACATGGGGGATCATGTAACTCGCCTTGAT
CGTTGGGAACCGGAGCTGAATGAAGCCATACCAAACGACGAGCGTGACACCACGATGCCTGTAGCAATGG
CAACAACGTTGCGCAAACTATTAACTGGCGAACTACTTACTCTAGCTTCCCGGCAACAATTAATAGACTG
GATGGAGGCGGATAAAGTTGCAGGACCACTTCTGCGCTCGGCCCTTCCGGCTGGCTGGTTTATTGCTGAT
AAATCTGGAGCCGGTGAGCGTGGGTCTCGCGGTATCATTGCAGCACTGGGGCCAGATGGTAAGCCCTCCC
GTATCGTAGTTATCTACACGACGGGGAGTCAGGCAACTATGGATGAACGAAATAGACAGATCGCTGAGAT
AGGTGCCTCACTGATTAAGCATTGGTAACTGTCAGACCAAGTTTACTCATATATACTTTAGATTGATTTA
AAACTTCATTTTTAATTTAAAAGGATCTAGGTGAAGATCCTTTTTGATAATCTCATGACCAAAATCCCTT
AACGTGAGTTTTCGTTCCACTGAGCGTCAGACCCCGTAGAAAAGATCAAAGGATCTTCTTGAGATCCTTT
TTTTCTGCGCGTAATCTGCTGCTTGCAAACAAAAAAACCACCGCTACCAGCGGTGGTTTGTTTGCCGGAT
CAAGAGCTACCAACTCTTTTTCCGAAGGTAACTGGCTTCAGCAGAGCGCAGATACCAAATACTGTTCTTC
TAGTGTAGCCGTAGTTAGGCCACCACTTCAAGAACTCTGTAGCACCGCCTACATACCTCGCTCTGCTAAT
CCTGTTACCAGTGGCTGCTGCCAGTGGCGATAAGTCGTGTCTTACCGGGTTGGACTCAAGACGATAGTTA
CCGGATAAGGCGCAGCGGTCGGGCTGAACGGGGGGTTCGTGCACACAGCCCAGCTTGGAGCGAACGACCT
ACACCGAACTGAGATACCTACAGCGTGAGCTATGAGAAAGCGCCACGCTTCCCGAAGGGAGAAAGGCGGA
CAGGTATCCGGTAAGCGGCAGGGTCGGAACAGGAGAGCGCACGAGGGAGCTTCCAGGGGGAAACGCCTGG
TATCTTTATAGTCCTGTCGGGTTTCGCCACCTCTGACTTGAGCGTCGATTTTTGTGATGCTCGTCAGGGG
GGCGGAGCCTATGGAAAAACGCCAGCAACGCGGCCTTTTTACGGTTCCTGGCCTTTTGCTGGCCTTTTGC
TCACATGTTCTTTCCTGCGTTATCCCCTGATTCTGTGGATAACCGTATTACCGCCTTTGAGTGAGCTGAT
ACCGCTCGCCGCAGCCGAACGACCGAGCGCAGCGAGTCAGTGAGCGAGGAAGCGGAAGAGCGCCCAATAC
GCAAACCGCCTCTCCCCGCGCGTTGGCCGATTCATTAATGCAGAGCTTGCAATTCGCGCTTTTTCAATAT
TATTGAAGCATTTATCAGGGTTATTGTCTCATGAGCGGATACATATTTGAATGTATTTAGAAAAATAAAC
AAATAGGGGTTCCGCGCACATTTCCCCGAAAAGTGCCACCTGACGTCTAAGAAACCATTATTATCATGAC
ATTAACCTATAAAAATAGGCGTATTACGAGGCCCTTTCACGCATTAGATGCATGTCGTTACATAACTTAC
GGTAAATGGCCCGCCTGGCTGACCGCCCAACGACCCCCGCCCATTGACGTCAATAATGACGTATGTTCCC
ATAGTAACGCCAATAGGGACTTTCCATTGACGTCAATGGGTGGAGTATTTACGGTAAACTGCCCACTTGG
CAGTACATCAAGTGTATCATATGCCAAGTACGCCCCCTATTGACGTCAATGACGGTAAATGGCCCGCCTG
GCATTATGCCCAGTACATGACCTTATGGGACTTTCCTACTTGGCAGTACATCTACGTATTAGTCATCGCT
ATTACCATGGTGATGCGGTTTTGGCAGTACATCAATGGGCGTGGATAGCGGTTTGACTCACGGGGATTTC
CAAGTCTCCACCCCATTGACGTCAATGGGAGTTTGTTTTGGCACCAAAATCAACGGGACTTTCCAAAATG
TCGTAACAACTCCGCCCCATTGACGCAAATGGGCGGTAGGCGTGTACGGTGGGAGGTCTATATAAGCAGA
GCTCGTTTAGTGAACCGTCAGATCGCCTGGAGACGCCATCCACGCTGTTTTGACCTCCATAGAAGACACC
GGGACCGATCCAGCCTCCGGACTCTAGCCTAGGCCGCGGACCATGGCGTACTAC
